Addgene plasmid #194072: pCW57.1_V5_TurboID_FLAG_Nt
Purpose: (Empty Backbone) 3rd generation, Inducible lentiviral expression, TRE-gateway; PGK-rtTA-2A-blasti
Depositing lab: RESOLUTE Consortium & Giulio Superti-Furga. Depositing organization: CeMM Research Center for Molecular Medicine.
Backbone
  Vector backbone: pCW57.1
  Backbone manufacturer: David Root (Addgene plasmid # 41393)
  Vector type: Mammalian Expression, Lentiviral
  Selectable markers: Blasticidin
  Tag / fusion protein: V5-TurboID-FLAG (N terminal on insert)
Growth in bacteria
  Bacterial resistance: Chloramphenicol and Ampicillin, 25 & 100 μg/mL
  Growth temperature: 37°C
  Growth strain: ccdB Survival
  Copy number: Unknown
Gene/Insert
  Gene/Insert name: None
  Tag / fusion protein: V5-TurboID-FLAG (N terminal on insert)
Resource information
  A portion of this plasmid was derived from a plasmid made by: Vector modified from David Root (Addgene plasmid # 41393)
Terms and licenses: Academic/Nonprofit Terms; Industry Terms: Not Available to Industry
How to cite: pCW57.1_V5_TurboID_FLAG_Nt was a gift from RESOLUTE Consortium & Giulio Superti-Furga (Addgene plasmid # 194072 ; http://n2t.net/addgene:194072 ; RRID:Addgene_194072)
