[The description below was written by a language model from this plasmid's Addgene catalogue record and pLannotate feature annotations shown in this document.]
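Description:
pCW57.1_V5_TurboID_FLAG_Nt is an empty third-generation, doxycycline-inducible lentiviral Gateway destination vector derived from pCW57.1, built so that any open reading frame recombined into it is expressed with an N-terminal V5-TurboID-FLAG module. It carries no gene of interest. In bacteria it replicates from a high-copy ColE1/pUC-type origin with ampicillin resistance on the backbone. Chloramphenicol resistance is supplied by the Gateway cassette, which also contains the ccdB toxin gene, so the unrecombined plasmid is maintained in a ccdB-tolerant strain.

The lentiviral unit runs from an RSV promoter-driven truncated HIV-1 5' LTR through the Ψ packaging signal, RRE and cPPT/CTS to a self-inactivating ΔU3 3' LTR, followed by an SV40 polyadenylation signal. Viral proteins must therefore be provided in trans for packaging. Within it, a tight TRE promoter (seven tet operators plus a minimal CMV promoter) drives TurboID, an engineered high-activity biotin ligase. TurboID is followed by a FLAG epitope and then the attR1-CmR-ccdB-attR2 cassette, which an LR reaction replaces with the chosen ORF. The V5 tag is listed in the catalogue entry but was not picked up in the automated annotation. A short His-tag fragment is annotated just after attR2.

Downstream, a human PGK promoter expresses blasticidin S deaminase and the reverse tetracycline transactivator. The record describes these as linked by a 2A peptide. The annotation places the blasticidin gene first, although the catalogue wording lists rtTA first. A WPRE follows to enhance transcript expression. Transduced mammalian cells can thus be selected with blasticidin and induced with doxycycline from a single vector. The design suits inducible proximity-dependent biotinylation studies that map the neighbours and interactors of a bait protein.
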