Features (pLannotate 1.2.2; 35 found; start..end, strand, type, name):
    373..1329    +  CDS            TurboID: mutant of the E. coli biotin ligase BioID engineered for improved catalytic efficiency (Branon et al., 2018)
   1360..1383    +  CDS            3xFLAG (fragment): three tandem FLAG® epitope tags
   1396..1520    +  protein_bind   attR1: mutant version of attR; recombination site for the Gateway® LR reaction LR Clonase™
   1545..1575    +  promoter       lac UV5 promoter: E. coli lac promoter with an "up" mutation
   1599..1628    +  promoter       cat promoter (fragment): promoter of the E. coli cat gene encoding chloramphenicol acetyltransferase
   1629..2288    +  CDS            CmR: chloramphenicol acetyltransferase; cat; confers resistance to chloramphenicol
   2467..2625    +  CDS            ccdA (fragment): CCDA_ECO57 - Also known as H, letA. Experimental evidence at protein level: Swiss-Prot protein existence level 1. Antitoxin component of a type II toxin-antitoxin (TA) system which inhibits the post-segregational killing (PSK) of plasmid-free cells, also referred to as a plasmid addiction system. Binds to and blocks the activity of CcdB; will also remove bound CcdB protein from the CcdB-GyrA complex by forming a CcdA-CcdB complex, a process termed rejuvenation. Functions as a transcriptional corepressor for the ccdAB operon, repression also requires CcdB (By similarity). From Escherichia coli
   2630..2932    +  CDS            ccdB: CCDB_ECOLI - Also known as G, letB, letD. Experimental evidence at protein level: Swiss-Prot protein existence level 1. Toxic component of a type II toxin-antitoxin (TA) system, functioning in plasmid maintainence. Responsible for the post- segregational killing (PSK) of plasmid-free cells, also referred to as a plasmid addiction system. Half-life of over 2 hours. Cell killing by CcdB is accompanied by filamentation, defects in chromosome and plasmid segregation, defects in cell division, formation of anucleate cells, decreased DNA synthesis and plasmid loss. Interferes with the activity of DN
   2976..3100    -  protein_bind   attR2: mutant version of attR; recombination site for the Gateway® LR reaction LR Clonase™
   3117..3135    +  CDS            9xHis (fragment): 9xHis affinity tag
   3145..3655    +  promoter       hPGK promoter: human phosphoglycerate kinase 1 promoter
   3665..4060    +  CDS            BSD: blasticidin S deaminase; Aspergillus terreus BSD; confers resistance to blasticidin
   4115..4812    +  CDS            rtTA3 (fragment): reverse tetracycline transactivator 3 activates expression from Tet-responsive promoters in the presence of doxycycline
   4742..4852    +  CDS            VP48: 3 tandem repeats of the minimal activation domain of herpes simplex virus VP16 (Cheng et al., 2013)
   4888..5436    +  misc_feature   WPRE (fragment): woodchuck hepatitis virus posttranscriptional regulatory element
   5462..5533    +  CDS            nef (fragment): NEF_HV1Z2 - Experimental evidence at protein level: Swiss-Prot protein existence level 1. Extracellular Nef protein targets CD4(+) T-lymphocytes for apoptosis by interacting with CXCR4 surface receptors. From Human immunodeficiency virus type 1 group M subtype D (isolate Z2/CDC-Z34) (HIV-1).
   5535..5768    +  LTR            3' LTR (ΔU3): self-inactivating 3' long terminal repeat (LTR) from HIV-1
   5840..5961    +  polyA_signal   SV40 poly(A) signal: SV40 polyadenylation signal
   6001..6136    +  rep_origin     SV40 ori: SV40 origin of replication
   6144..6207    +  promoter       AmpR promoter: bla
   6208..7068    +  CDS            AmpR: β-lactamase; bla; confers resistance to ampicillin, carbenicillin, and related antibiotics
   7239..7827    +  rep_origin     ori: high-copy-number ColE1/pMB1/pBR322/pUC origin of replication
   8010..8102    +  CDS            lacI (fragment): lac repressor; lacI; The lac repressor binds to the lac operator to inhibit transcription in E. coli. This inhibition can be relieved by adding lactose or isopropyl-β-D-thiogalactopyranoside (IPTG).
   8115..8136    +  protein_bind   CAP binding site: CAP binding activates transcription in the presence of cAMP. E. coli catabolite activator protein
   8151..8181    +  promoter       lac promoter: promoter for the E. coli lac operon
   8189..8205    +  protein_bind   lac operator: The lac repressor binds to the lac operator to inhibit transcription in E. coli. This inhibition can be relieved by adding lactose or isopropyl-β-D-thiogalactopyranoside (IPTG). lac repressor encoded by lacI
   8250..8268    +  promoter       T3 promoter: promoter for bacteriophage T3 RNA polymerase
   8296..8522    +  promoter       RSV promoter: Rous sarcoma virus enhancer/promoter
   8523..8703    +  LTR            5' LTR (truncated): truncated 5' long terminal repeat (LTR) from HIV-1
   8750..8875    +  misc_feature   HIV-1 Ψ: packaging signal of human immunodeficiency virus type 1
   8859..9222    +  CDS            HIV-1 gag (fragment): gag protein from human immunodeficiency virus 1; gag
   9368..9601    +  misc_feature   RRE: The Rev response element (RRE) of HIV-1 allows for Rev-dependent mRNA export from the nucleus to the cytoplasm.
   9978..10002   +  CDS            Rev (fragment): human immunodeficiency virus 1 (HIV-1) Rev protein; rev; enhances nuclear export of unspliced and incompletely spliced viral mRNAs
  10043..10160   +  misc_feature   cPPT/CTS: central polypurine tract and central termination sequence of HIV-1
  10214..306     +  promoter       tight TRE promoter (across the origin): Tet-responsive promoter PTight, consisting of seven tet operator sequences followed by the minimal CMV promoter
>Addgene plasmid #194072 | pCW57.1_V5_TurboID_FLAG_Nt | addgene full sequence | sequence record 380714 | Addgene NGS Result
CCCTATCAGTGATAGAGAACGTATGTCGAGTTTACTCCCTATCAGTGATAGAGAACGATGTCGAGTTTAC
TCCCTATCAGTGATAGAGAACGTATGTCGAGTTTACTCCCTATCAGTGATAGAGAACGTATGTCGAGTTT
ACTCCCTATCAGTGATAGAGAACGTATGTCGAGTTTATCCCTATCAGTGATAGAGAACGTATGTCGAGTT
TACTCCCTATCAGTGATAGAGAACGTATGTCGAGGTAGGCGTGTACGGTGGGAGGCCTATATAAGCAGAG
CTCGTTTAGTGAACCGTCAGATCGCCTGGAGAATTGGCTAGCATCAAACCATGGGACCCATCCCCAACCC
CCTGCTGGGCCTGGACAGCACCAAAGACAATACTGTGCCTCTGAAGCTGATCGCTCTCCTGGCTAATGGC
GAGTTCCATAGTGGCGAACAGCTGGGAGAAACCCTGGGCATGTCCAGGGCCGCTATCAACAAGCACATTC
AGACTCTGCGCGACTGGGGCGTGGACGTGTTCACCGTGCCCGGAAAGGGCTACTCTCTGCCCGAGCCTAT
CCCGCTGCTGAACGCTAAACAGATTCTGGGACAGCTGGACGGCGGGAGCGTGGCAGTCCTGCCTGTGGTC
GACTCCACCAATCAGTACCTGCTGGATCGAATCGGCGAGCTGAAGAGTGGGGATGCTTGCATTGCAGAAT
ATCAGCAGGCAGGGAGAGGAAGCAGAGGGAGGAAATGGTTCTCTCCTTTTGGAGCTAACCTGTACCTGAG
TATGTTTTGGCGCCTGAAGCGGGGACCAGCAGCAATCGGCCTGGGCCCGGTCATCGGAATTGTCATGGCA
GAAGCGCTGCGAAAGCTGGGAGCAGACAAGGTGCGAGTCAAATGGCCCAATGACCTGTATCTGCAGGATA
GAAAGCTGGCAGGCATCCTGGTGGAGCTGGCCGGAATAACAGGCGATGCTGCACAGATCGTCATTGGCGC
CGGGATTAACGTGGCTATGAGGCGCGTGGAGGAAAGCGTGGTCAATCAGGGCTGGATCACACTGCAGGAA
GCAGGGATTAACCTGGACAGGAATACTCTGGCCGCTACGCTGATCCGAGAGCTGCGGGCAGCCCTGGAAC
TGTTCGAGCAGGAAGGCCTGGCTCCATATCTGCCACGGTGGGAGAAGCTGGATAACTTCATCAATAGACC
CGTGAAGCTGATCATTGGGGACAAAGAGATTTTCGGGATTAGCCGGGGGATTGATAAACAGGGAGCCCTG
CTGCTGGAACAGGACGGAGTTATCAAACCCTGGATGGGCGGAGAAATCAGTCTGCGGTCTGCCGAAAAGG
GGGGATCTGGCCCCGGCGGCGGCGCGCCAGACTACAAAGACGATGACGATAAACTAGGCGCGCCCACAAG
TTTGTACAAAAAAGCTGAACGAGAAACGTAAAATGATATAAATATCAATATATTAAATTAGATTTTGCAT
AAAAAACAGACTACATAATACTGTAAAACACAACATATCCAGTCACTATGGCGGCCGCATTAGGCACCCC
AGGCTTTACACTTTATGCTTCCGGCTCGTATAATGTGTGGATTTTGAGTTAGGATCCGTCGAGATTTTCA
GGAGCTAAGGAAGCTAAAATGGAGAAAAAAATCACTGGATATACCACCGTTGATATATCCCAATGGCATC
GTAAAGAACATTTTGAGGCATTTCAGTCAGTTGCTCAATGTACCTATAACCAGACCGTTCAGCTGGATAT
TACGGCCTTTTTAAAGACCGTAAAGAAAAATAAGCACAAGTTTTATCCGGCCTTTATTCACATTCTTGCC
CGCCTGATGAATGCTCATCCGGAATTCCGTATGGCAATGAAAGACGGTGAGCTGGTGATATGGGATAGTG
TTCACCCTTGTTACACCGTTTTCCATGAGCAAACTGAAACGTTTTCATCGCTCTGGAGTGAATACCACGA
CGATTTCCGGCAGTTTCTACACATATATTCGCAAGATGTGGCGTGTTACGGTGAAAACCTGGCCTATTTC
CCTAAAGGGTTTATTGAGAATATGTTTTTCGTCTCAGCCAATCCCTGGGTGAGTTTCACCAGTTTTGATT
TAAACGTGGCCAATATGGACAACTTCTTCGCCCCCGTTTTCACCATGGGCAAATATTATACGCAAGGCGA
CAAGGTGCTGATGCCGCTGGCGATTCAGGTTCATCATGCCGTTTGTGATGGCTTCCATGTCGGCAGAATG
CTTAATGAATTACAACAGTACTGCGATGAGTGGCAGGGCGGGGCGTAAAGATCTGGATCCGGCTTACTAA
AAGCCAGATAACAGTATGCGTATTTGCGCGCTGATTTTTGCGGTATAAGAATATATACTGATATGTATAC
CCGAAGTATGTCAAAAAGAGGTATGCTATGAAGCAGCGTATTACAGTGACAGTTGACAGCGACAGCTATC
AGTTGCTCAAGGCATATATGATGTCAATATCTCCGGTCTGGTAAGCACAACCATGCAGAATGAAGCCCGT
CGTCTGCGTGCCGAACGCTGGAAAGCGGAAAATCAGGAAGGGATGGCTGAGGTCGCCCGGTTTATTGAAA
TGAACGGCTCTTTTGCTGACGAGAACAGGGGCTGGTGAAATGCAGTTTAAGGTTTACACCTATAAAAGAG
AGAGCCGTTATCGTCTGTTTGTGGATGTACAGAGTGATATTATTGACACGCCCGGGCGACGGATGGTGAT
CCCCCTGGCCAGTGCACGTCTGCTGTCAGATAAAGTCTCCCGTGAACTTTACCCGGTGGTGCATATCGGG
GATGAAAGCTGGCGCATGATGACCACCGATATGGCCAGTGTGCCGGTCTCCGTTATCGGGGAAGAAGTGG
CTGATCTCAGCCACCGCGAAAATGACATCAAAAACGCCATTAACCTGATGTTCTGGGGAATATAAATGTC
AGGCTCCCTTATACACAGCCAGTCTGCAGGTCGACCATAGTGACTGGATATGTTGTGTTTTACAGTATTA
TGTAGTCTGTTTTTTATGCAAAATCTAATTTAATATATTGATATTTATATCATTTTACGTTTCTCGTTCA
GCTTTCTTGTACAAAGTGGTTTAGTAATGAACCGGTCCACCACCACCACCACCACTAAGGATCCGGGGTT
GGGGTTGCGCCTTTTCCAAGGCAGCCCTGGGTTTGCGCAGGGACGCGGCTGCTCTGGGCGTGGTTCCGGG
AAACGCAGCGGCGCCGACCCTGGGTCTCGCACATTCTTCACGTCCGTTCGCAGCGTCACCCGGATCTTCG
CCGCTACCCTTGTGGGCCCCCCGGCGACGCTTCCTGCTCCGCCCCTAAGTCGGGAAGGTTCCTTGCGGTT
CGCGGCGTGCCGGACGTGACAAACGGAAGCCGCACGTCTCACTAGTACCCTCGCAGACGGACAGCGCCAG
GGAGCAATGGCAGCGCGCCGACCGCGATGGGCTGTGGCCAATAGCGGCTGCTCAGCAGGGCGCGCCGAGA
GCAGCGGCCGGGAAGGGGCGGTGCGGGAGGCGGGGTGTGGGGCGGTAGTGTGGGCCCTGTTCCTGCCCGC
GCGGTGTTCCGCATTCTGCAAGCCTCCGGAGCGCACGTCGGCAGTCGGCTCCCTCGTTGACCGAATCACC
GACCTCTCTCCCCAGCAATTCACCATGGCCAAGCCTTTGTCTCAAGAAGAATCCACCCTCATTGAAAGAG
CAACGGCTACAATCAACAGCATCCCCATCTCTGAAGACTACAGCGTCGCCAGCGCAGCTCTCTCTAGCGA
CGGCCGCATCTTCACTGGTGTCAATGTATATCATTTTACTGGGGGACCTTGTGCAGAACTCGTGGTGCTG
GGCACTGCTGCTGCTGCGGCAGCTGGCAACCTGACTTGTATCGTCGCGATCGGAAATGAGAACAGGGGCA
TCTTGAGCCCCTGCGGACGGTGCCGACAGGTGCTTCTCGATCTGCATCCTGGGATCAAAGCCATAGTGAA
GGACAGTGATGGACAGCCGACGGCAGTTGGGATTCGTGAATTGCTGCCCTCTGGTTATGTGTGGGAGGGC
GAAGGTAGAGGTTCTCTCCTCACTTGTGGTGATGTTGAAGAAAACCCTGGTCCAATGTCTAGACTGGACA
AGAGCAAAGTCATAAACGGAGCTCTGGAATTACTCAATGGTGTCGGTATCGAAGGCCTGACGACAAGGAA
ACTCGCTCAAAAGCTGGGAGTTGAGCAGCCTACCCTGTACTGGCACGTGAAGAACAAGCGGGCCCTGCTC
GATGCCCTGCCAATCGAGATGCTGGACAGGCATCATACCCACTTCTGCCCCCTGGAAGGCGAGTCATGGC
AAGACTTTCTGCGGAACAACGCCAAGTCATACCGCTGTGCTCTCCTCTCACATCGCGACGGGGCTAAAGT
GCATCTCGGCACCCGCCCAACAGAGAAACAGTACGAAACCCTGGAAAATCAGCTCGCGTTCCTGTGTCAG
CAAGGCTTCTCCCTGGAGAACGCACTGTACGCTCTGTCCGCCGTGGGCCACTTTACACTGGGCTGCGTAT
TGGAGGAACAGGAGCATCAAGTAGCAAAAGAGGAAAGAGAGACACCTACCACCGATTCTATGCCCCCACT
TCTGAGACAAGCAATTGAGCTGTTCGACCGGCAGGGAGCCGAACCTGCCTTCCTTTTCGGCCTGGAACTA
ATCATATGTGGCCTGGAGAAACAGCTAAAGTGCGAAAGCGGCGGGCCGACCGACGCCCTTGACGATTTTG
ACTTAGACATGCTCCCAGCCGATGCCCTTGACGACTTTGACCTTGATATGCTGCCTGCTGACGCTCTTGA
CGATTTTGACCTTGACATGCTCCCCGGGTAACTAAGTAAGGATCGATCCAAGATATCGTATTCTTAACTA
TGTTGCTCCTTTTACGCTATGTGGATACGCTGCTTTAATGCCTTTGTATCATGCTATTGCTTCCCGTATG
GCTTTCATTTTCTCCTCCTTGTATAAATCCTGGTTGCTGTCTCTTTATGAGGAGTTGTGGCCCGTTGTCA
GGCAACGTGGCGTGGTGTGCACTGTGTTTGCTGACGCAACCCCCACTGGTTGGGGCATTGCCACCACCTG
TCAGCTCCTTTCCGGGACTTTCGCTTTCCCCCTCCCTATTGCCACGGCGGAACTCATCGCCGCCTGCCTT
GCCCGCTGCTGGACAGGGGCTCGGCTGTTGGGCACTGACAATTCCGTGGTGTTGTCGGGGAAGCTGACGT
CCTTTCCATGGCTGCTCGCCTGTGTTGCCACCTGGATTCTGCGCGGGACGTCCTTCTGCTACGTCCCTTC
GGCCCTCAATCCAGCGGACCTTCCTTCCCGCGGCCTGCTGCCGGCTCTGCGGCCTCTTCCGCGTCTTCGC
CTTCGCCCTCAGACGAGTCGGATCTCCCTTTGGGCCGCCTCCCCGCCTGTTTCGCCTCGGCGTCCGGACT
AGAGGTACCTTTAAGACCAATGACTTACAAGGCAGCTGTAGATCTTAGCCACTTTTTAAAAGAAAAGGGG
GGACTGGAAGGGCTAATTCACTCCCAACGAAGACAAGATCTGCTTTTTGCTTGTACTGGGTCTCTCTGGT
TAGACCAGATCTGAGCCTGGGAGCTCTCTGGCTAACTAGGGAACCCACTGCTTAAGCCTCAATAAAGCTT
GCCTTGAGTGCTTCAAGTAGTGTGTGCCCGTCTGTTGTGTGACTCTGGTAACTAGAGATCCCTCAGACCC
TTTTAGTCAGTGTGGAAAATCTCTAGCAGTAGTAGTTCATGTCATCTTATTATTCAGTATTTATAACTTG
CAAAGAAATGAATATCAGAGAGTGAGAGGAACTTGTTTATTGCAGCTTATAATGGTTACAAATAAAGCAA
TAGCATCACAAATTTCACAAATAAAGCATTTTTTTCACTGCATTCTAGTTGTGGTTTGTCCAAACTCATC
AATGTATCTTATCATGTCTGGCTCTAGCTATCCCGCCCCTAACTCCGCCCATCCCGCCCCTAACTCCGCC
CAGTTCCGCCCATTCTCCGCCCCATGGCTGACTAATTTTTTTTATTTATGCAGAGGCCGAGGCCGCCTCG
GCCTCTGAGCTATTCCAGAAGTAGTGAGGAGGCTTTTTTGGAGGCCTTTCAAATATGTATCCGCTCATGA
GACAATAACCCTGATAAATGCTTCAATAATATTGAAAAAGGAAGAGTATGAGTATTCAACATTTCCGTGT
CGCCCTTATTCCCTTTTTTGCGGCATTTTGCCTTCCTGTTTTTGCTCACCCAGAAACGCTGGTGAAAGTA
AAAGATGCTGAAGATCAGTTGGGTGCACGAGTGGGTTACATCGAACTGGATCTCAACAGCGGTAAGATCC
TTGAGAGTTTTCGCCCCGAAGAACGTTTTCCAATGATGAGCACTTTTAAAGTTCTGCTATGTGGCGCGGT
ATTATCCCGTATTGACGCCGGGCAAGAGCAACTCGGTCGCCGCATACACTATTCTCAGAATGACTTGGTT
GAGTACTCACCAGTCACAGAAAAGCATCTTACGGATGGCATGACAGTAAGAGAATTATGCAGTGCTGCCA
TAACCATGAGTGATAACACTGCGGCCAACTTACTTCTGACAACGATCGGAGGACCGAAGGAGCTAACCGC
TTTTTTGCACAACATGGGGGATCATGTAACTCGCCTTGATCGTTGGGAACCGGAGCTGAATGAAGCCATA
CCAAACGACGAGCGTGACACCACGATGCCTGTAGCAATGGCAACAACGTTGCGCAAACTATTAACTGGCG
AACTACTTACTCTAGCTTCCCGGCAACAATTAATAGACTGGATGGAGGCGGATAAAGTTGCAGGACCACT
TCTGCGCTCGGCCCTTCCGGCTGGCTGGTTTATTGCTGATAAATCTGGAGCCGGTGAGCGTGGGTCTCGC
GGTATCATTGCAGCACTGGGGCCAGATGGTAAGCCCTCCCGTATCGTAGTTATCTACACGACGGGGAGTC
AGGCAACTATGGATGAACGAAATAGACAGATCGCTGAGATAGGTGCCTCACTGATTAAGCATTGGTAACT
GTCAGACCAAGTTTACTCATATATACTTTAGATTGATTTAAAACTTCATTTTTAATTTAAAAGGATCTAG
GTGAAGATCCTTTTTGATAATCTCATGACCAAAATCCCTTAACGTGAGTTTTCGTTCCACTGAGCGTCAG
ACCCCGTAGAAAAGATCAAAGGATCTTCTTGAGATCCTTTTTTTCTGCGCGTAATCTGCTGCTTGCAAAC
AAAAAAACCACCGCTACCAGCGGTGGTTTGTTTGCCGGATCAAGAGCTACCAACTCTTTTTCCGAAGGTA
ACTGGCTTCAGCAGAGCGCAGATACCAAATACTGTTCTTCTAGTGTAGCCGTAGTTAGGCCACCACTTCA
AGAACTCTGTAGCACCGCCTACATACCTCGCTCTGCTAATCCTGTTACCAGTGGCTGCTGCCAGTGGCGA
TAAGTCGTGTCTTACCGGGTTGGACTCAAGACGATAGTTACCGGATAAGGCGCAGCGGTCGGGCTGAACG
GGGGGTTCGTGCACACAGCCCAGCTTGGAGCGAACGACCTACACCGAACTGAGATACCTACAGCGTGAGC
TATGAGAAAGCGCCACGCTTCCCGAAGGGAGAAAGGCGGACAGGTATCCGGTAAGCGGCAGGGTCGGAAC
AGGAGAGCGCACGAGGGAGCTTCCAGGGGGAAACGCCTGGTATCTTTATAGTCCTGTCGGGTTTCGCCAC
CTCTGACTTGAGCGTCGATTTTTGTGATGCTCGTCAGGGGGGCGGAGCCTATGGAAAAACGCCAGCAACG
CGGCCTTTTTACGGTTCCTGGCCTTTTGCTGGCCTTTTGCTCACATGTTCTTTCCTGCGTTATCCCCTGA
TTCTGTGGATAACCGTATTACCGCCTTTGAGTGAGCTGATACCGCTCGCCGCAGCCGAACGACCGAGCGC
AGCGAGTCAGTGAGCGAGGAAGCGGAAGAGCGCCCAATACGCAAACCGCCTCTCCCCGCGCGTTGGCCGA
TTCATTAATGCAGCTGGCACGACAGGTTTCCCGACTGGAAAGCGGGCAGTGAGCGCAACGCAATTAATGT
GAGTTAGCTCACTCATTAGGCACCCCAGGCTTTACACTTTATGCTTCCGGCTCGTATGTTGTGTGGAATT
GTGAGCGGATAACAATTTCACACAGGAAACAGCTATGACCATGATTACGCCAAGCGCGCAATTAACCCTC
ACTAAAGGGAACAAAAGCTGGAGCTGCAAGCTTAATGTAGTCTTATGCAATACTCTTGTAGTCTTGCAAC
ATGGTAACGATGAGTTAGCAACATGCCTTACAAGGAGAGAAAAAGCACCGTGCATGCCGATTGGTGGAAG
TAAGGTGGTACGATCGTGCCTTATTAGGAAGGCAACAGACGGGTCTGACATGGATTGGACGAACCACTGA
ATTGCCGCATTGCAGAGATATTGTATTTAAGTGCCTAGCTCGATACATAAACGGGTCTCTCTGGTTAGAC
CAGATCTGAGCCTGGGAGCTCTCTGGCTAACTAGGGAACCCACTGCTTAAGCCTCAATAAAGCTTGCCTT
GAGTGCTTCAAGTAGTGTGTGCCCGTCTGTTGTGTGACTCTGGTAACTAGAGATCCCTCAGACCCTTTTA
GTCAGTGTGGAAAATCTCTAGCAGTGGCGCCCGAACAGGGACTTGAAAGCGAAAGGGAAACCAGAGGAGC
TCTCTCGACGCAGGACTCGGCTTGCTGAAGCGCGCACGGCAAGAGGCGAGGGGCGGCGACTGGTGAGTAC
GCCAAAAATTTTGACTAGCGGAGGCTAGAAGGAGAGAGATGGGTGCGAGAGCGTCAGTATTAAGCGGGGG
AGAATTAGATCGCGATGGGAAAAAATTCGGTTAAGGCCAGGGGGAAAGAAAAAATATAAATTAAAACATA
TAGTATGGGCAAGCAGGGAGCTAGAACGATTCGCAGTTAATCCTGGCCTGTTAGAAACATCAGAAGGCTG
TAGACAAATACTGGGACAGCTACAACCATCCCTTCAGACAGGATCAGAAGAACTTAGATCATTATATAAT
ACAGTAGCAACCCTCTATTGTGTGCATCAAAGGATAGAGATAAAAGACACCAAGGAAGCTTTAGACAAGA
TAGAGGAAGAGCAAAACAAAAGTAAGACCACCGCACAGCAAGCGGCCGCTGATCTTCAGACCTGGAGGAG
GAGATATGAGGGACAATTGGAGAAGTGAATTATATAAATATAAAGTAGTAAAAATTGAACCATTAGGAGT
AGCACCCACCAAGGCAAAGAGAAGAGTGGTGCAGAGAGAAAAAAGAGCAGTGGGAATAGGAGCTTTGTTC
CTTGGGTTCTTGGGAGCAGCAGGAAGCACTATGGGCGCAGCGTCAATGACGCTGACGGTACAGGCCAGAC
AATTATTGTCTGGTATAGTGCAGCAGCAGAACAATTTGCTGAGGGCTATTGAGGCGCAACAGCATCTGTT
GCAACTCACAGTCTGGGGCATCAAGCAGCTCCAGGCAAGAATCCTGGCTGTGGAAAGATACCTAAAGGAT
CAACAGCTCCTGGGGATTTGGGGTTGCTCTGGAAAACTCATTTGCACCACTGCTGTGCCTTGGAATGCTA
GTTGGAGTAATAAATCTCTGGAACAGATTTGGAATCACACGACCTGGATGGAGTGGGACAGAGAAATTAA
CAATTACACAAGCTTAATACACTCCTTAATTGAAGAATCGCAAAACCAGCAAGAAAAGAATGAACAAGAA
TTATTGGAATTAGATAAATGGGCAAGTTTGTGGAATTGGTTTAACATAACAAATTGGCTGTGGTATATAA
AATTATTCATAATGATAGTAGGAGGCTTGGTAGGTTTAAGAATAGTTTTTGCTGTACTTTCTATAGTGAA
TAGAGTTAGGCAGGGATATTCACCATTATCGTTTCAGACCCACCTCCCAACCCCGAGGGGACAATTCTCG
ACCTCGAGACAAATGGCAGTATTCATCCACAATTTTAAAAGAAAAGGGGGGATTGGGGGGTACAGTGCAG
GGGAAAGAATAGTAGACATAATAGCAACAGACATACAAACTAAAGAATTACAAAAACAAATTACAAAAAT
TCAAAATTTTCGGGTTTATTACAGGGACAGCAGAGATCCACTTTGGCCGCGAATCGATATGTCGAGTTTA
CT
